Addgene plasmid #13108: pc3XB-ZF9
Depositing lab: Keith Joung. Depositing organization: Massachusetts General Hospital. Publication: Standardized reagents and protocols for engineering zinc finger nucleases by modular assembly. Wright DA, Thibodeau-Beganny S, Sander JD, Winfrey RJ, Hirsh AS, Eichtinger M, Fu F, Porteus MH, Dobbs D, Voytas DF, Joung JK. Nat Protoc. 2006;1(3):1637-52. doi: 10.1038/nprot.2006.259 PubMed 17406455.
Backbone
  Vector backbone: pc3XB
  Backbone manufacturer: Modified Invitrogen pcDNA3
  Backbone size w/o insert (bp): 5400
  Vector type: Mammalian Expression
  Selectable markers: Neomycin (select with G418)
Growth in bacteria
  Bacterial resistance: Ampicillin, 100 μg/mL
  Growth temperature: 37°C
  Growth strain: XL1 Blue
  Copy number: High Copy
Gene/Insert
  Gene/Insert name: ZF9
  Insert size (bp): 90
  Cloning method: Restriction Enzyme; 5′ cloning site XbaI (not destroyed); 3′ cloning site BamHI (not destroyed)
  Sequencing primers: 5′ T7
Terms and licenses: Academic/Nonprofit Terms; Industry Terms: Not Available to Industry
Depositor comments: Part of the Zinc Finger Consortium Modular Assembly Kit v1.0. Finger protein sequence: PGEKPHICHIQGCGKVYGQSGHLARHLRWH. Target DNA sequence: GGA. This zinc finger is derived from the Sangamo module set.
How to cite: pc3XB-ZF9 was a gift from Keith Joung (Addgene plasmid # 13108 ; http://n2t.net/addgene:13108 ; RRID:Addgene_13108)
