[The description below was written by a language model from this plasmid's Addgene catalogue record and pLannotate feature annotations shown in this document.]
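Description:
pc3XB-ZF9 is a mammalian expression-type plasmid built on pc3XB, a modified version of Invitrogen's pcDNA3, and serves as an archive vector for a single zinc finger module in the Zinc Finger Consortium Modular Assembly Kit v1.0. It is maintained in E. coli at high copy through a ColE1/pUC-type origin with ampicillin selection from the β-lactamase gene, and it also carries an f1 origin for single-stranded DNA production. For mammalian cells, an SV40 early promoter drives the neomycin phosphotransferase gene, followed by an SV40 polyadenylation signal, allowing G418 selection.

The payload is ZF9, a roughly 90 bp insert encoding one Cys2His2 zinc finger derived from the Sangamo module set and recorded as recognising the DNA triplet GGA. It sits between retained XbaI and BamHI sites, downstream of the CMV immediate early enhancer and promoter and a T7 promoter, and upstream of the bovine growth hormone polyadenylation signal. The automated annotation labels this region as a fragment of mouse Sp7; this most likely reflects sequence similarity between the finger framework and natural Sp-family zinc finger proteins rather than an actual Sp7 insert. Small hits to an HIV-1 LTR, ble and lacI also appear to be short backbone matches rather than functional elements.

Because the flanking sites are preserved, individual finger modules from the kit can be excised and joined in series to build multi-finger arrays with chosen target specificities. According to the associated publication, such arrays are intended for engineering zinc finger nucleases by modular assembly. The record does not describe a nuclease domain or other fusion partner in this plasmid.
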