Features (pLannotate 1.2.2; 20 found; start..end, strand, type, name):
     28..80      -  misc_feature   bom (fragment): basis of mobility region from pBR322
    235..614     +  enhancer       CMV enhancer: human cytomegalovirus immediate early enhancer
    615..818     +  promoter       CMV promoter: human cytomegalovirus (CMV) immediate early promoter
    814..847     +  LTR            5' LTR (truncated) (fragment): truncated 5' long terminal repeat (LTR) from HIV-1
    863..881     +  promoter       T7 promoter: promoter for bacteriophage T7 RNA polymerase
    930..1016    +  CDS            Sp7 (fragment): SP7_MOUSE - Also known as Osx. Experimental evidence at protein level: Swiss-Prot protein existence level 1. Transcriptional activator essential for osteoblast differentiation (PubMed:11792318, PubMed:17510056, PubMed:30026585). Binds to SP1 and EKLF consensus sequences and to other G/C-rich sequences (PubMed:11792318, PubMed:17510056). From Mus musculus (Mouse).
   1068..1292    +  polyA_signal   bGH poly(A) signal: bovine growth hormone polyadenylation signal
   1296..1317    +  promoter       SV40 promoter (fragment): SV40 enhancer and early promoter
   1338..1766    +  rep_origin     f1 ori (sequence partly withheld): f1 bacteriophage origin of replication; arrow indicates direction of (+) strand synthesis
   1780..2109    +  promoter       SV40 promoter: SV40 enhancer and early promoter
   2180..2971    +  CDS            neo: KKA2_KLEPN - Also known as kan, nptII. Experimental evidence at protein level: Swiss-Prot protein existence level 1. Resistance to kanamycin, neomycin, paromomycin, ribostamycin, butirosin and gentamicin B. From Klebsiella pneumoniae.
   2995..3153    +  CDS            ble (fragment): BLE_KLEPN - Experimental evidence at protein level: Swiss-Prot protein existence level 1. Binding protein with a strong affinity to the bleomycin family of antibiotics. Binds to CL990; an antimitotic-antibiotic compound. From Klebsiella pneumoniae.
   3148..3269    +  polyA_signal   SV40 poly(A) signal: SV40 polyadenylation signal
   3342..3358    -  protein_bind   lac operator: The lac repressor binds to the lac operator to inhibit transcription in E. coli. This inhibition can be relieved by adding lactose or isopropyl-β-D-thiogalactopyranoside (IPTG). lac repressor encoded by lacI
   3366..3396    -  promoter       lac promoter: promoter for the E. coli lac operon
   3411..3432    -  protein_bind   CAP binding site: CAP binding activates transcription in the presence of cAMP. E. coli catabolite activator protein
   3445..3537    -  CDS            lacI (fragment): lac repressor; lacI; The lac repressor binds to the lac operator to inhibit transcription in E. coli. This inhibition can be relieved by adding lactose or isopropyl-β-D-thiogalactopyranoside (IPTG).
   3720..4305    -  rep_origin     ori: high-copy-number ColE1/pMB1/pBR322/pUC origin of replication
   4476..5336    -  CDS            AmpR: β-lactamase; bla; confers resistance to ampicillin, carbenicillin, and related antibiotics
   5337..5441    -  promoter       AmpR promoter: bla
>Addgene plasmid #13108 | pc3XB-ZF9 | depositor full sequence | sequence record 7457 | Author sequence
GACGGATCGGGAGATCTCCCGATCCCCTATGGTGCACTCTCAGTACAATCTGCTCTGATGCCGCATAGTT
AAGCCAGTATCTGCTCCCTGCTTGTGTGTTGGAGGTCGCTGAGTAGTGCGCGAGCAAAATTTAAGCTACA
ACAAGGCAAGGCTTGACCGACAATTGCATGAAGAATCTGCTTAGGGTTAGGCGTTTTGCGCTGCTTCGCG
ATGTACGGGCCAGATATACGCGTTGACATTGATTATTGACTAGTTATTAATAGTAATCAATTACGGGGTC
ATTAGTTCATAGCCCATATATGGAGTTCCGCGTTACATAACTTACGGTAAATGGCCCGCCTGGCTGACCG
CCCAACGACCCCCGCCCATTGACGTCAATAATGACGTATGTTCCCATAGTAACGCCAATAGGGACTTTCC
ATTGACGTCAATGGGTGGAGTATTTACGGTAAACTGCCCACTTGGCAGTACATCAAGTGTATCATATGCC
AAGTACGCCCCCTATTGACGTCAATGACGGTAAATGGCCCGCCTGGCATTATGCCCAGTACATGACCTTA
TGGGACTTTCCTACTTGGCAGTACATCTACGTATTAGTCATCGCTATTACCATGGTGATGCGGTTTTGGC
AGTACATCAATGGGCGTGGATAGCGGTTTGACTCACGGGGATTTCCAAGTCTCCACCCCATTGACGTCAA
TGGGAGTTTGTTTTGGCACCAAAATCAACGGGACTTTCCAAAATGTCGTAACAACTCCGCCCCATTGACG
CAAATGGGCGGTAGGCGTGTACGGTGGGAGGTCTATATAAGCAGAGCTCTCTGGCTAACTAGAGAACCCA
CTGCTTACTGGCTTATCGAAATTAATACGACTCACTATAGGGAGACCCAAGCTGGCTAGCGTTTAAACGG
GCCCTCTAGACCCGGGGAGAAGCCGCATATTTGCCACATCCAAGGCTGTGGGAAGGTGTACGGCCAAAGC
GGTCACCTGGCACGTCACTTGCGCTGGCATACCGGTGGATCCTCTGCACAGTAGTAAGCTTAAGTTTAAA
CCGCTGATCAGCCTCGACTGTGCCTTCTAGTTGCCAGCCATCTGTTGTTTGCCCCTCCCCCGTGCCTTCC
TTGACCCTGGAAGGTGCCACTCCCACTGTCCTTTCCTAATAAAATGAGGAAATTGCATCGCATTGTCTGA
GTAGGTGTCATTCTATTCTGGGGGGTGGGGTGGGGCAGGACAGCAAGGGGGAGGATTGGGAAGACAATAG
CAGGCATGCTGGGGATGCGGTGGGCTCTATGGCTTCTGAGGCGGAAAGAACCAGCTGGGGCTCTAGGGGG
TATCCCC
[124 nt withheld, positions 1338-1461]
C
[91 nt withheld, positions 1463-1553]
A
[49 nt withheld, positions 1555-1603]
CCTTTGACGTTGGAGTCCACGTTCTTT
[37 nt withheld, positions 1631-1667]
ACCCTATCTCGGTCTATTCTTTTGATTTATAAGGGATTTTGCCGATTTCGGCCTATTGGTTAAAAAATGA
GCTGATTTAACAAAAATTTAACGCGAATTAATTCTGTGGAATGTGTGTCAGTTAGGGTGTGGAAAGTCCC
CAGGCTCCCCAGCAGGCAGAAGTATGCAAAGCATGCATCTCAATTAGTCAGCAACCAGGTGTGGAAAGTC
CCCAGGCTCCCCAGCAGGCAGAAGTATGCAAAGCATGCATCTCAATTAGTCAGCAACCATAGTCCCGCCC
CTAACTCCGCCCATCCCGCCCCTAACTCCGCCCAGTTCCGCCCATTCTCCGCCCCATGGCTGACTAATTT
TTTTTATTTATGCAGAGGCCGAGGCCGCCTCTGCCTCTGAGCTATTCCAGAAGTAGTGAGGAGGCTTTTT
TGGAGGCCTAGGCTTTTGCAAAAAGCTCCCGGCCGGGAGCTTGTATATCCATTTTCGGATCTGATCAAGA
GACAGGATGAGGATCGTTTCGCATGATTGAACAAGATGGATTGCACGCAGGTTCTCCGGCCGCTTGGGTG
GAGAGGCTATTCGGCTATGACTGGGCACAACAGACAATCGGCTGCTCTGATGCCGCCGTGTTCCGGCTGT
CAGCGCAGGGGCGCCCGGTTCTTTTTGTCAAGACCGACCTGTCCGGTGCCCTGAATGAACTGCAGGACGA
GGCAGCGCGGCTATCGTGGCTGGCCACGACGGGCGTTCCTTGCGCAGCTGTGCTCGACGTTGTCACTGAA
GCGGGAAGGGACTGGCTGCTATTGGGCGAAGTGCCGGGGCAGGATCTCCTGTCATCTCACCTTGCTCCTG
CCGAGAAAGTATCCATCATGGCTGATGCAATGCGGCGGCTGCATACGCTTGATCCGGCTACCTGCCCATT
CGACCACCAAGCGAAACATCGCATCGAGCGAGCACGTACTCGGATGGAAGCCGGTCTTGTCGATCAGGAT
GATCTGGACGAAGAGCATCAGGGGCTCGCGCCAGCCGAACTGTTCGCCAGGCTCAAGGCGCGCATGCCCG
ACGGCGAGGATCTCGTCGTGACCCATGGCGATGCCTGCTTGCCGAATATCATGGTGGAAAATGGCCGCTT
TTCTGGATTCATCGACTGTGGCCGGCTGGGTGTGGCGGACCGCTATCAGGACATAGCGTTGGCTACCCGT
GATATTGCTGAAGAGCTTGGCGGCGAATGGGCTGACCGCTTCCTCGTGCTTTACGGTATCGCCGCTCCCG
ATTCGCAGCGCATCGCCTTCTATCGCCTTCTTGACGAGTTCTTCTGAGCGGGACTCTGGGGTTCGAAATG
ACCGACCAAGCGACGCCCAACCTGCCATCACGAGATTTCGATTCCACCGCCGCCTTCTATGAAAGGTTGG
GCTTCGGAATCGTTTTCCGGGACGCCGGCTGGATGATCCTCCAGCGCGGGGATCTCATGCTGGAGTTCTT
CGCCCACCCCAACTTGTTTATTGCAGCTTATAATGGTTACAAATAAAGCAATAGCATCACAAATTTCACA
AATAAAGCATTTTTTTCACTGCATTCTAGTTGTGGTTTGTCCAAACTCATCAATGTATCTTATCATGTCT
GTATACCGTCGACCTCTAGCTAGAGCTTGGCGTAATCATGGTCATAGCTGTTTCCTGTGTGAAATTGTTA
TCCGCTCACAATTCCACACAACATACGAGCCGGAAGCATAAAGTGTAAAGCCTGGGGTGCCTAATGAGTG
AGCTAACTCACATTAATTGCGTTGCGCTCACTGCCCGCTTTCCAGTCGGGAAACCTGTCGTGCCAGCTGC
ATTAATGAATCGGCCAACGCGCGGGGAGAGGCGGTTTGCGTATTGGGCGCTCTTCCGCTTCCTCGCTCAC
TGACTCGCTGCGCTCGGTCGTTCGGCTGCGGCGAGCGGTATCAGCTCACTCAAAGGCGGTAATACGGTTA
TCCACAGAATCAGGGGATAACGCAGGAAAGAACATGTGAGCAAAAGGCCAGCAAAAGGCCAGGAACCGTA
AAAAGGCCGCGTTGCTGGCGTTTTTCCATAGGCTCCGCCCCCCTGACGAGCATCACAAAAATCGACGCTC
AAGTCAGAGGTGGCGAAACCCGACAGGACTATAAAGATACCAGGCGTTTCCCCCTGGAAGCTCCCTCGTG
CGCTCTCCTGTTCCGACCCTGCCGCTTACCGGATACCTGTCCGCCTTTCTCCCTTCGGGAAGCGTGGCGC
TTTCTCATAGCTCACGCTGTAGGTATCTCAGTTCGGTGTAGGTCGTTCGCTCCAAGCTGGGCTGTGTGCA
CGAACCCCCCGTTCAGCCCGACCGCTGCGCCTTATCCGGTAACTATCGTCTTGAGTCCAACCCGGTAAGA
CACGACTTATCGCCACTGGCAGCAGCCACTGGTAACAGGATTAGCAGAGCGAGGTATGTAGGCGGTGCTA
CAGAGTTCTTGAAGTGGTGGCCTAACTACGGCTACACTAGAAGAACAGTATTTGGTATCTGCGCTCTGCT
GAAGCCAGTTACCTTCGGAAAAAGAGTTGGTAGCTCTTGATCCGGCAAACAAACCACCGCTGGTAGCGGT
TTTTTTGTTTGCAAGCAGCAGATTACGCGCAGAAAAAAAGGATCTCAAGAAGATCCTTTGATCTTTTCTA
CGGGGTCTGACGCTCAGTGGAACGAAAACTCACGTTAAGGGATTTTGGTCATGAGATTATCAAAAAGGAT
CTTCACCTAGATCCTTTTAAATTAAAAATGAAGTTTTAAATCAATCTAAAGTATATATGAGTAAACTTGG
TCTGACAGTTACCAATGCTTAATCAGTGAGGCACCTATCTCAGCGATCTGTCTATTTCGTTCATCCATAG
TTGCCTGACTCCCCGTCGTGTAGATAACTACGATACGGGAGGGCTTACCATCTGGCCCCAGTGCTGCAAT
GATACCGCGAGACCCACGCTCACCGGCTCCAGATTTATCAGCAATAAACCAGCCAGCCGGAAGGGCCGAG
CGCAGAAGTGGTCCTGCAACTTTATCCGCCTCCATCCAGTCTATTAATTGTTGCCGGGAAGCTAGAGTAA
GTAGTTCGCCAGTTAATAGTTTGCGCAACGTTGTTGCCATTGCTACAGGCATCGTGGTGTCACGCTCGTC
GTTTGGTATGGCTTCATTCAGCTCCGGTTCCCAACGATCAAGGCGAGTTACATGATCCCCCATGTTGTGC
AAAAAAGCGGTTAGCTCCTTCGGTCCTCCGATCGTTGTCAGAAGTAAGTTGGCCGCAGTGTTATCACTCA
TGGTTATGGCAGCACTGCATAATTCTCTTACTGTCATGCCATCCGTAAGATGCTTTTCTGTGACTGGTGA
GTACTCAACCAAGTCATTCTGAGAATAGTGTATGCGGCGACCGAGTTGCTCTTGCCCGGCGTCAATACGG
GATAATACCGCGCCACATAGCAGAACTTTAAAAGTGCTCATCATTGGAAAACGTTCTTCGGGGCGAAAAC
TCTCAAGGATCTTACCGCTGTTGAGATCCAGTTCGATGTAACCCACTCGTGCACCCAACTGATCTTCAGC
ATCTTTTACTTTCACCAGCGTTTCTGGGTGAGCAAAAACAGGAAGGCAAAATGCCGCAAAAAAGGGAATA
AGGGCGACACGGAAATGTTGAATACTCATACTCTTCCTTTTTCAATATTATTGAAGCATTTATCAGGGTT
ATTGTCTCATGAGCGGATACATATTTGAATGTATTTAGAAAAATAAACAAATAGGGGTTCCGCGCACATT
TCCCCGAAAAGTGCCACCTGACGTC
