>Addgene plasmid #13108 | pc3XB-ZF9 | addgene partial sequence | sequence record 19492 | CMV-F 5'-CGCAAATGGGCGGTAGGCGTG-3'
TAATACGACTCACTATAGGGAGACCCAAGCTGGCTAGCGTTTAAACGGGCCCTCTAGACCCGGGGAGAAG
CCGCATATTTGCCACATCCAAGGCTGTGGGAAGGTGTACGGCCAAAGCGGTCACCTGGCACGTCACTTGC
GCTGGCATACCGGTGGATCCTCTGCACAGTAGTAAGCTTAAGTTTAAACCGCTGATCAGCCTCGACTGTG
CCTTCTAGTTGCCAGCCATCTGTTGTTTGCCCCTCCCCCGTGCCTTCCTTGACCCTGGAAGGTGCCACTC
CCACTGTCCTTTCCTAATAAAATGAGGAAATTGCATCGCATTGTCTGAGTAGGTGTCATTCTATTCTGGG
GGGTGGGGTGGGGCAGGACAGCAAGGGGGAGGATTGGGAAGACAATAGCAGGCATGCTGGGGATGCGGTG
GGCTCTATGGCTTCTGAGGCGGAAAGAACCAGCTGGGGCTCTAGGGGGTATCCCC
[110 nt withheld, positions 476-585]
